Addgene plasmid #129525: pSL1045
Purpose: pDEF-SpCas9, Empty Vector for CRISPRi, PbEF1a promoter, 1st Generation
Depositing lab: Scott Lindner. Depositing organization: Pennsylvania State University. Publication: Ribozyme-mediated, multiplex CRISPR gene editing and CRISPR interference (CRISPRi) in rodent-infectious Plasmodium yoelii. Walker MP, Lindner SE. J Biol Chem. 2019 Jun 14;294(24):9555-9566. doi: 10.1074/jbc.RA118.007121. Epub 2019 May 1. PubMed 31043479.
Backbone
  Vector backbone: pDEF
  Vector type: Plasmodium, rodent-infectious species
  Selectable markers: Pyrimethamine
Growth in bacteria
  Bacterial resistance: Ampicillin, 100 μg/mL
  Growth temperature: 37°C
  Growth strain: DH5alpha
  Copy number: High Copy
Gene/Insert
  Gene/Insert name: dSpCas9 (Other)
Resource information
  A portion of this plasmid was derived from a plasmid made by: Gene origin for dSpCas9 is from Addgene #48240
Terms and licenses: Academic/Nonprofit Terms; Industry Terms: Not Available to Industry
How to cite: pSL1045 was a gift from Scott Lindner (Addgene plasmid # 129525 ; http://n2t.net/addgene:129525 ; RRID:Addgene_129525)
