[The description below was written by a language model from this plasmid's Addgene catalogue record, the feature table of its GenBank file and pLannotate feature annotations shown in this document.]
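Description:
pSL1045 is a roughly 10.5 kb circular plasmid built on the pDEF backbone for use in rodent-infectious Plasmodium species. It is described as a first-generation "empty vector" for CRISPR interference (CRISPRi). In E. coli it is maintained as a high-copy plasmid through a ColE1-type origin and selected with ampicillin via the β-lactamase (AmpR) gene. In parasites, selection relies on a human DHFR cassette, flanked by PbEF1a 5' sequence and a PbDHFR-TS 3'UTR, which confers resistance to pyrimethamine.

The main payload is a catalytically dead Streptococcus pyogenes Cas9, annotated with the D10A and H840A substitutions that inactivate the two nuclease domains. The protein can therefore still bind DNA under guide RNA direction but does not cut it. The dCas9 coding region carries an N-terminal single HA epitope tag followed by an SV40 nuclear localisation signal, plus a second SV40 NLS at the C-terminus. It is driven by a PbEF1a promoter and terminated by a PbDHFR/TS 3'UTR. Automated annotation also detects a short GFP-related fragment just downstream of dCas9, probably a remnant of a GFP-containing parental plasmid named in the record's comments.

Upstream of the dCas9 unit lies a second PbEF1a promoter, separated from its own PbDHFR/TS 3'UTR by only a short gap. This appears to be the empty expression slot, presumably intended to receive guide RNA sequences, although the record does not annotate a cloning site or guide scaffold there. The associated publication concerns ribozyme-mediated multiplex CRISPR editing and CRISPRi in Plasmodium yoelii, which suggests the plasmid serves as a parent or no-guide control vector for dCas9-based transcriptional repression.
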