LOCUS       pSL1045 10521 bp ds-DNA circular 03-JUL-2019
SOURCE
  ORGANISM
COMMENT     pSL0755 from 1 to 10096
COMMENT     New DNA(1) from 1 to 5890
COMMENT     New DNA from 1 to 5890
COMMENT     pSL0444 from 1 to 5890
COMMENT     H:/Kappe Lab Projects and Data/C-Term
            Tags(Head-to-Tail)/pSL0281+GFPmut2+PbDHFR3'UTR (KpnI-KasI).ape from
            1to 5309
COMMENT     ApEinfo:methylated:1
FEATURES             Location/Qualifiers
     exon            9498..10061
                     /vntifkey="61"
                     /locus_tag="hDHFR"
                     /label="hDHFR"
                     /ApEinfo_label="hDHFR"
                     /ApEinfo_fwdcolor="pink"
                     /ApEinfo_revcolor="pink"
                     /ApEinfo_graphicformat="arrow_data {{0 1 2 0 0 -1} {} 0}
                     width 5 offset 0"
     misc_feature    4115..5852
                     /locus_tag="HA-SV40 NLS-dCas9"
                     /label="HA-SV40 NLS-dCas9"
                     /ApEinfo_label="HA-SV40 NLS-dCas9"
                     /ApEinfo_fwdcolor="cyan"
                     /ApEinfo_revcolor="green"
                     /ApEinfo_graphicformat="arrow_data {{0 1 2 0 0 -1} {} 0}
                     width 5 offset 0"
     misc_feature    1655..4114
                     /locus_tag="HA-SV40 NLS-dCas9(1)"
                     /label="HA-SV40 NLS-dCas9(1)"
                     /ApEinfo_label="HA-SV40 NLS-dCas9"
                     /ApEinfo_fwdcolor="cyan"
                     /ApEinfo_revcolor="green"
                     /ApEinfo_graphicformat="arrow_data {{0 1 2 0 0 -1} {} 0}
                     width 5 offset 0"
     misc_feature    23..596
                     /locus_tag="PbEF1a promoter"
                     /label="PbEF1a promoter"
                     /ApEinfo_label="PbEF1a promoter"
                     /ApEinfo_fwdcolor="cyan"
                     /ApEinfo_revcolor="green"
                     /ApEinfo_graphicformat="arrow_data {{0 1 2 0 0 -1} {} 0}
                     width 5 offset 0"
     misc_feature    618..1065
                     /locus_tag="PbDHFR/TS\3'UTR"
                     /label="PbDHFR/TS\3'UTR"
                     /ApEinfo_label="PbDHFR/TS\3'UTR"
                     /ApEinfo_fwdcolor="#ff0000"
                     /ApEinfo_revcolor="green"
                     /ApEinfo_graphicformat="arrow_data {{0 1 2 0 0 -1} {} 0}
                     width 5 offset 0"
     misc_feature    5822..5842
                     /locus_tag="SV40 NLS"
                     /label="SV40 NLS"
                     /ApEinfo_label="SV40 NLS"
                     /ApEinfo_fwdcolor="#ff80c0"
                     /ApEinfo_revcolor="green"
                     /ApEinfo_graphicformat="arrow_data {{0 1 2 0 0 -1} {} 0}
                     width 5 offset 0"
     misc_feature    1072..1645
                     /locus_tag="PbEF1a promoter(1)"
                     /label="PbEF1a promoter(1)"
                     /ApEinfo_label="PbEF1a promoter"
                     /ApEinfo_fwdcolor="cyan"
                     /ApEinfo_revcolor="green"
                     /ApEinfo_graphicformat="arrow_data {{0 1 2 0 0 -1} {} 0}
                     width 5 offset 0"
     misc_feature    4232..4234
                     /locus_tag="H840A variant"
                     /label="H840A variant"
                     /ApEinfo_label="H840A variant"
                     /ApEinfo_fwdcolor="#ff80c0"
                     /ApEinfo_revcolor="green"
                     /ApEinfo_graphicformat="arrow_data {{0 1 2 0 0 -1} {} 0}
                     width 5 offset 0"
     misc_feature    5964..6411
                     /locus_tag="PbDHFR/TS\3'UTR(1)"
                     /label="PbDHFR/TS\3'UTR(1)"
                     /ApEinfo_label="PbDHFR/TS\3'UTR"
                     /ApEinfo_fwdcolor="#ff0000"
                     /ApEinfo_revcolor="green"
                     /ApEinfo_graphicformat="arrow_data {{0 1 2 0 0 -1} {} 0}
                     width 5 offset 0"
     misc_feature    1658..1684
                     /locus_tag="1xHA Tag"
                     /label="1xHA Tag"
                     /ApEinfo_label="1xHA Tag"
                     /ApEinfo_fwdcolor="#ff80c0"
                     /ApEinfo_revcolor="green"
                     /ApEinfo_graphicformat="arrow_data {{0 1 2 0 0 -1} {} 0}
                     width 5 offset 0"
     rep_origin      7808..8490
                     /locus_tag="ColE1 origin"
                     /label="ColE1 origin"
                     /ApEinfo_label="ColE1 origin"
                     /ApEinfo_fwdcolor="gray50"
                     /ApEinfo_revcolor="gray50"
                     /ApEinfo_graphicformat="arrow_data {{0 1 2 0 0 -1} {} 0}
                     width 5 offset 0"
     CDS             7051..7710
                     /locus_tag="AmpR"
                     /label="AmpR"
                     /ApEinfo_label="AmpR"
                     /ApEinfo_fwdcolor="yellow"
                     /ApEinfo_revcolor="yellow"
                     /ApEinfo_graphicformat="arrow_data {{0 1 2 0 0 -1} {} 0}
                     width 5 offset 0"
     misc_feature    1688..1708
                     /locus_tag="SV40 NLS(1)"
                     /label="SV40 NLS(1)"
                     /ApEinfo_label="SV40 NLS"
                     /ApEinfo_fwdcolor="#ff80ff"
                     /ApEinfo_revcolor="green"
                     /ApEinfo_graphicformat="arrow_data {{0 1 2 0 0 -1} {} 0}
                     width 5 offset 0"
     misc_feature    10068..10518
                     /locus_tag="PbDHFR-TS 3'UTR"
                     /label="PbDHFR-TS 3'UTR"
                     /ApEinfo_label="PbDHFR-TS 3'UTR"
                     /ApEinfo_fwdcolor="cyan"
                     /ApEinfo_revcolor="green"
                     /ApEinfo_graphicformat="arrow_data {{0 1 2 0 0 -1} {} 0}
                     width 5 offset 0"
     misc_feature    join(8894..9203,9208..9492)
                     /locus_tag="PbEF1a 5'UTR"
                     /label="PbEF1a 5'UTR"
                     /ApEinfo_label="PbEF1a 5'UTR"
                     /ApEinfo_fwdcolor="#804040"
                     /ApEinfo_revcolor="#804040"
                     /ApEinfo_graphicformat="arrow_data {{0 1 2 0 0 -1} {} 0}
                     width 5 offset 0"
     misc_feature    1742..1744
                     /locus_tag="D10A variant"
                     /label="D10A variant"
                     /ApEinfo_label="D10A variant"
                     /ApEinfo_fwdcolor="#ff80c0"
                     /ApEinfo_revcolor="green"
                     /ApEinfo_graphicformat="arrow_data {{0 1 2 0 0 -1} {} 0}
                     width 5 offset 0"
ORIGIN
        1 ggtaccCCGC GGTGgcggcc gcAGCTTAAT TCTTTTCGAG CTCTTTATGC TTAAGTTTAC
       61 AATTTAATAT TCATACTTTA AGTATTTTTT GTAGTATCCT AGATATTGTG CTTTAAATGC
      121 TCACCCCTCA AAGCACCAGT AATATTTTCA TCCACTGAAA TACCATTAAA TTTTCAAAAA
      181 AATACTATGC ATATAATGTT ATACATATAA ACATAAAACG CCATGTAAAT CAAAAAATAT
      241 ATAAAAATAT GTATAAAAAT AAATATGCAC TAAATATAAG CTAATTATGC ATAAAAATTA
      301 AAGTGCCCTT TATTAACTAG ctagTCGTAA TTATTTATAT TTCTATGTTA TAAAAAAATC
      361 CTCATATAAT AATATAATTA ATATATGTAA TGTTTTTTTT ATTTTATAAT TTTAATATAA
      421 AATAATATGT AAATTAATTC AAAAAATAAA TATAATTGTT GTGAAACAAA AAACGTAATT
      481 TTTTCATTTG CCTTCAAAAT TTAAATTTAT TTTAATATTT CCTAAAATAT ATATACTTTG
      541 TGTATAAATA TATAAAAATA TATATTTGCT TATAAATAAA TAAAAATTTT ATAAAAatgg
      601 ctagcaggcc taccggtGTT TTTCTTACTT ATATATTTAT ACCAATTGAT TGTATTTATA
      661 ACTGTAAAAA TGTGTATGTT GTGTGCATAT TTTTTTTTGT GCATGCACAT GCATGTAAAT
      721 AGCTAAAATT ATGAACATTT TATTTTTTGT TCAGAAAAAA AAAACTTTAC ACACATAAAA
      781 TGGCTAGTAT GAATAGCCAT ATTTTATATA AATTAAATCC TATGAATTTA TGACCATATT
      841 AAAAATTTAG ATATTTATGG AACATAATAT GTTTGAAACA ATAAGACAAA ATTATTATTA
      901 TTATTATTAT TTTTACTGTT ATAATTATGT TGTCTCTTCA ATGATTCATA AATAGTTGGA
      961 CTTGATTTTT AAAATGTTTA TAATATGATT AGCATAGTTA AATAAAAAAA GTTGAAAAAT
     1021 TAAAAAAAAA CATATAAACA CAAATGATGT TTTTTCCTTC AATTTctcga gAGCTTAATT
     1081 CTTTTCGAGC TCTTTATGCT TAAGTTTACA ATTTAATATT CATACTTTAA GTATTTTTTG
     1141 TAGTATCCTA GATATTGTGC TTTAAATGCT CACCCCTCAA AGCACCAGTA ATATTTTCAT
     1201 CCACTGAAAT ACCATTAAAT TTTCAAAAAA ATACTATGCA TATAATGTTA TACATATAAA
     1261 CATAAAACGC CATGTAAATC AAAAAATATA TAAAAATATG TATAAAAATA AATATGCACT
     1321 AAATATAAGC TAATTATGCA TAAAAATTAA AGTGCCCTTT ATTAACTAGc tagTCGTAAT
     1381 TATTTATATT TCTATGTTAT AAAAAAATCC TCATATAATA ATATAATTAA TATATGTAAT
     1441 GTTTTTTTTA TTTTATAATT TTAATATAAA ATAATATGTA AATTAATTCA AAAAATAAAT
     1501 ATAATTGTTG TGAAACAAAA AACGTAATTT TTTCATTTGC CTTCAAAATT TAAATTTATT
     1561 TTAATATTTC CTAAAATATA TATACTTTGT GTATAAATAT ATAAAAATAT ATATTTGCTT
     1621 ATAAATAAAT AAAAATTTTA TAAAAatgac tagtATGTAC CCATACGATG TTCCAGATTA
     1681 CGCTTCGCCG AAGAAAAAGC GCAAGGTCGA AGCGTCCGAC AAGAAGTACA GCATCGGCCT
     1741 GGCCATCGGC ACCAACTCTG TGGGCTGGGC CGTGATCACC GACGAGTACA AGGTGCCCAG
     1801 CAAGAAATTC AAGGTGCTGG GCAACACCGA CCGGCACAGC ATCAAGAAGA ACCTGATCGG
     1861 AGCCCTGCTG TTCGACAGCG GCGAAACAGC CGAGGCCACC CGGCTGAAGA GAACCGCCAG
     1921 AAGAAGATAC ACCAGACGGA AGAACCGGAT CTGCTATCTG CAAGAGATCT TCAGCAACGA
     1981 GATGGCCAAG GTGGACGACA GCTTCTTCCA CAGACTGGAA GAGTCCTTCC TGGTGGAAGA
     2041 GGATAAGAAG CACGAGCGGC ACCCCATCTT CGGCAACATC GTGGACGAGG TGGCCTACCA
     2101 CGAGAAGTAC CCCACCATCT ACCACCTGAG AAAGAAACTG GTGGACAGCA CCGACAAGGC
     2161 CGACCTGCGG CTGATCTATC TGGCCCTGGC CCACATGATC AAGTTCCGGG GCCACTTCCT
     2221 GATCGAGGGC GACCTGAACC CCGACAACAG CGACGTGGAC AAGCTGTTCA TCCAGCTGGT
     2281 GCAGACCTAC AACCAGCTGT TCGAGGAAAA CCCCATCAAC GCCAGCGGCG TGGACGCCAA
     2341 GGCCATCCTG TCTGCCAGAC TGAGCAAGAG CAGACGGCTG GAAAATCTGA TCGCCCAGCT
     2401 GCCCGGCGAG AAGAAGAATG GCCTGTTCGG CAACCTGATT GCCCTGAGCC TGGGCCTGAC
     2461 CCCCAACTTC AAGAGCAACT TCGACCTGGC CGAGGATGCC AAACTGCAGC TGAGCAAGGA
     2521 CACCTACGAC GACGACCTGG ACAACCTGCT GGCCCAGATC GGCGACCAGT ACGCCGACCT
     2581 GTTTCTGGCC GCCAAGAACC TGTCCGACGC CATCCTGCTG AGCGACATCC TGAGAGTGAA
     2641 CACCGAGATC ACCAAGGCCC CCCTGAGCGC CTCTATGATC AAGAGATACG ACGAGCACCA
     2701 CCAGGACCTG ACCCTGCTGA AAGCTCTCGT GCGGCAGCAG CTGCCTGAGA AGTACAAAGA
     2761 GATTTTCTTC GACCAGAGCA AGAACGGCTA CGCCGGCTAC ATTGACGGCG GAGCCAGCCA
     2821 GGAAGAGTTC TACAAGTTCA TCAAGCCCAT CCTGGAAAAG ATGGACGGCA CCGAGGAACT
     2881 GCTCGTGAAG CTGAACAGAG AGGACCTGCT GCGGAAGCAG CGGACCTTCG ACAACGGCAG
     2941 CATCCCCCAC CAGATCCACC TGGGAGAGCT GCACGCCATT CTGCGGCGGC AGGAAGATTT
     3001 TTACCCATTC CTGAAGGACA ACCGGGAAAA GATCGAGAAG ATCCTGACCT TCCGCATCCC
     3061 CTACTACGTG GGCCCTCTGG CCAGGGGAAA CAGCAGATTC GCCTGGATGA CCAGAAAGAG
     3121 CGAGGAAACC ATCACCCCCT GGAACTTCGA GGAAGTGGTG GACAAGGGCG CTTCCGCCCA
     3181 GAGCTTCATC GAGCGGATGA CCAACTTCGA TAAGAACCTG CCCAACGAGA AGGTGCTGCC
     3241 CAAGCACAGC CTGCTGTACG AGTACTTCAC CGTGTATAAC GAGCTGACCA AAGTGAAATA
     3301 CGTGACCGAG GGAATGAGAA AGCCCGCCTT CCTGAGCGGC GAGCAGAAAA AGGCCATCGT
     3361 GGACCTGCTG TTCAAGACCA ACCGGAAAGT GACCGTGAAG CAGCTGAAAG AGGACTACTT
     3421 CAAGAAAATC GAGTGCTTCG ACTCCGTGGA AATCTCCGGC GTGGAAGATC GGTTCAACGC
     3481 CTCCCTGGGC ACATACCACG ATCTGCTGAA AATTATCAAG GACAAGGACT TCCTGGACAA
     3541 TGAGGAAAAC GAGGACATTC TGGAAGATAT CGTGCTGACC CTGACACTGT TTGAGGACAG
     3601 AGAGATGATC GAGGAACGGC TGAAAACCTA TGCCCACCTG TTCGACGACA AAGTGATGAA
     3661 GCAGCTGAAG CGGCGGAGAT ACACCGGCTG GGGCAGGCTG AGCCGGAAGC TGATCAACGG
     3721 CATCCGGGAC AAGCAGTCCG GCAAGACAAT CCTGGATTTC CTGAAGTCCG ACGGCTTCGC
     3781 CAACAGAAAC TTCATGCAGC TGATCCACGA CGACAGCCTG ACCTTTAAAG AGGACATCCA
     3841 GAAAGCCCAG GTGTCCGGCC AGGGCGATAG CCTGCACGAG CACATTGCCA ATCTGGCCGG
     3901 CAGCCCCGCC ATTAAGAAGG GCATCCTGCA GACAGTGAAG GTGGTGGACG AGCTCGTGAA
     3961 AGTGATGGGC CGGCACAAGC CCGAGAACAT CGTGATCGAA ATGGCCAGAG AGAACCAGAC
     4021 CACCCAGAAG GGACAGAAGA ACAGCCGCGA GAGAATGAAG CGGATCGAAG AGGGCATCAA
     4081 AGAGCTGGGC AGCCAGATCC TGAAAGAACA CCCCGTGGAA AACACCCAGC TGCAGAACGA
     4141 GAAGCTGTAC CTGTACTACC TGCAGAATGG GCGGGATATG TACGTGGACC AGGAACTGGA
     4201 CATCAACCGG CTGTCCGACT ACGATGTGGA CGCCATCGTG CCTCAGAGCT TTCTGAAGGA
     4261 CGACTCCATC GACAACAAGG TGCTGACCAG AAGCGACAAG AACCGGGGCA AGAGCGACAA
     4321 CGTGCCCTCC GAAGAGGTCG TGAAGAAGAT GAAGAACTAC TGGCGGCAGC TGCTGAACGC
     4381 CAAGCTGATT ACCCAGAGAA AGTTCGACAA TCTGACCAAG GCCGAGAGAG GCGGCCTGAG
     4441 CGAACTGGAT AAGGCCGGCT TCATCAAGAG ACAGCTGGTG GAAACCCGGC AGATCACAAA
     4501 GCACGTGGCA CAGATCCTGG ACTCCCGGAT GAACACTAAG TACGACGAGA ATGACAAGCT
     4561 GATCCGGGAA GTGAAAGTGA TCACCCTGAA GTCCAAGCTG GTGTCCGATT TCCGGAAGGA
     4621 TTTCCAGTTT TACAAAGTGC GCGAGATCAA CAACTACCAC CACGCCCACG ACGCCTACCT
     4681 GAACGCCGTC GTGGGAACCG CCCTGATCAA AAAGTACCCT AAGCTGGAAA GCGAGTTCGT
     4741 GTACGGCGAC TACAAGGTGT ACGACGTGCG GAAGATGATC GCCAAGAGCG AGCAGGAAAT
     4801 CGGCAAGGCT ACCGCCAAGT ACTTCTTCTA CAGCAACATC ATGAACTTTT TCAAGACCGA
     4861 GATTACCCTG GCCAACGGCG AGATCCGGAA GCGGCCTCTG ATCGAGACAA ACGGCGAAAC
     4921 CGGGGAGATC GTGTGGGATA AGGGCCGGGA TTTTGCCACC GTGCGGAAAG TGCTGAGCAT
     4981 GCCCCAAGTG AATATCGTGA AAAAGACCGA GGTGCAGACA GGCGGCTTCA GCAAAGAGTC
     5041 TATCCTGCCC AAGAGGAACA GCGATAAGCT GATCGCCAGA AAGAAGGACT GGGACCCTAA
     5101 GAAGTACGGC GGCTTCGACA GCCCCACCGT GGCCTATTCT GTGCTGGTGG TGGCCAAAGT
     5161 GGAAAAGGGC AAGTCCAAGA AACTGAAGAG TGTGAAAGAG CTGCTGGGGA TCACCATCAT
     5221 GGAAAGAAGC AGCTTCGAGA AGAATCCCAT CGACTTTCTG GAAGCCAAGG GCTACAAAGA
     5281 AGTGAAAAAG GACCTGATCA TCAAGCTGCC TAAGTACTCC CTGTTCGAGC TGGAAAACGG
     5341 CCGGAAGAGA ATGCTGGCCT CTGCCGGCGA ACTGCAGAAG GGAAACGAAC TGGCCCTGCC
     5401 CTCCAAATAT GTGAACTTCC TGTACCTGGC CAGCCACTAT GAGAAGCTGA AGGGCTCCCC
     5461 CGAGGATAAT GAGCAGAAAC AGCTGTTTGT GGAACAGCAC AAGCACTACC TGGACGAGAT
     5521 CATCGAGCAG ATCAGCGAGT TCTCCAAGAG AGTGATCCTG GCCGACGCTA ATCTGGACAA
     5581 AGTGCTGTCC GCCTACAACA AGCACCGGGA TAAGCCCATC AGAGAGCAGG CCGAGAATAT
     5641 CATCCACCTG TTTACCCTGA CCAATCTGGG AGCCCCTGCC GCCTTCAAGT ACTTTGACAC
     5701 CACCATCGAC CGGAAGAGGT ACACCAGCAC CAAAGAGGTG CTGGACGCCA CCCTGATCCA
     5761 CCAGAGCATC ACCGGCCTGT ACGAGACACG GATCGACCTG TCTCAGCTGG GAGGCGACAG
     5821 CCCCAAGAAG AAGAGAAAGG TGGAGGCCAG CGggtaggaa ttCGAAAGAT CCCAACGAAA
     5881 AGAGAGACCA CATGGTCCTT CTTGAGTTTG TAACAGCTGC TGGGATTACA CATGGCATGG
     5941 ATGAACTATA CAAATAAgga tccGTTTTTC TTACTTATAT ATTTATACCA ATTGATTGTA
     6001 TTTATAACTG TAAAAATGTG TATGTTGTGT GCATATTTTT TTTTGTGCAT GCACATGCAT
     6061 GTAAATAGCT AAAATTATGA ACATTTTATT TTTTGTTCAG AAAAAAAAAA CTTTACACAC
     6121 ATAAAATGGC TAGTATGAAT AGCCATATTT TATATAAATT AAATCCTATG AATTTATGAC
     6181 CATATTAAAA ATTTAGATAT TTATGGAACA TAATATGTTT GAAACAATAA GACAAAATTA
     6241 TTATTATTAT TATTATTTTT ACTGTTATAA TTATGTTGTC TCTTCAATGA TTCATAAATA
     6301 GTTGGACTTG ATTTTTAAAA TGTTTATAAT ATGATTAGCA TAGTTAAATA AAAAAAGTTG
     6361 AAAAATTAAA AAAAAACATA TAAACACAAA TGATGTTTTT TCCTTCAATT Tcggcgcctg
     6421 atgcggtatt ttctccttac gcatctgtgc ggtatttcac accgcatatg gtgcactctc
     6481 agtacaatct gctctgatgc cgcatagtta agccagcccc gacacccgcc aacacccgct
     6541 gacgcgccct gacgggcttg tctgctcccg gcatccgctt acagacaagc tgtgaccgtc
     6601 tccgggagct gcatgtgtca gaggttttca ccgtcatcac cgaaacgcgc gagacgaaag
     6661 ggcctcgtga tacgcctatt tttataggtt aatgtcatga taataatggt ttcttagacg
     6721 tcaggtggca cttttcgggg aaatgtgcgc ggaaccccta tttgtttatt tttctaaata
     6781 cattcaaata tgtatccgct catgagacaa taaccctgat aaatgcttca ataatattga
     6841 aaaaggaaga gtatgagtat tcaacatttc cgtgtcgccc ttattccctt ttttgcggca
     6901 ttttgccttc ctgtttttgc tcacccagaa acgctggtga aagtaaaaga tgctgaagat
     6961 cagttgggtg cacgagtggg ttacatcgaa ctggatctca acagcggtaa gatccttgag
     7021 agttttcgcc ccgaagaacg ttttccaatg atgagcactt ttaaagttct gctatgtggc
     7081 gcggtattat cccgtattga cgccgggcaa gagcaactcg gtcgccgcat acactattct
     7141 cagaatgact tggttgagta ctcaccagtc acagaaaagc atcttacgga tggcatgaca
     7201 gtaagagaat tatgcagtgc tgccataacc atgagtgata acactgcggc caacttactt
     7261 ctgacaacga tcggaggacc gaaggagcta accgcttttt tgcacaacat gggggatcat
     7321 gtaactcgcc ttgatcgttg ggaaccggag ctgaatgaag ccataccaaa cgacgagcgt
     7381 gacaccacga tgcctgtagc aatggcaaca acgttgcgca aactattaac tggcgaacta
     7441 cttactctag cttcccggca acaattaata gactggatgg aggcggataa agttgcagga
     7501 ccacttctgc gctcggccct tccggctggc tggtttattg ctgataaatc tggagccggt
     7561 gagcgtgggt ctcgcggtat cattgcagca ctggggccag atggtaagcc ctcccgtatc
     7621 gtagttatct acacgacggg gagtcaggca actatggatg aacgaaatag acagatcgct
     7681 gagataggtg cctcactgat taagcattgg taactgtcag accaagttta ctcatatata
     7741 ctttagattg atttaaaact tcatttttaa tttaaaagga tctaggtgaa gatccttttt
     7801 gataatctca tgaccaaaat cccttaacgt gagttttcgt tccactgagc gtcagacccc
     7861 gtagaaaaga tcaaaggatc ttcttgagat cctttttttc tgcgcgtaat ctgctgcttg
     7921 caaacaaaaa aaccaccgct accagcggtg gtttgtttgc cggatcaaga gctaccaact
     7981 ctttttccga aggtaactgg cttcagcaga gcgcagatac caaatactgt ccttctagtg
     8041 tagccgtagt taggccacca cttcaagaac tctgtagcac cgcctacata cctcgctctg
     8101 ctaatcctgt taccagtggc tgctgccagt ggcgataagt cgtgtcttac cgggttggac
     8161 tcaagacgat agttaccgga taaggcgcag cggtcgggct gaacgggggg ttcgtgcaca
     8221 cagcccagct tggagcgaac gacctacacc gaactgagat acctacagcg tgagcattga
     8281 gaaagcgcca cgcttcccga agggagaaag gcggacaggt atccggtaag cggcagggtc
     8341 ggaacaggag agcgcacgag ggagcttcca gggggaaacg cctggtatct ttatagtcct
     8401 gtcgggtttc gccacctctg acttgagcgt cgatttttgt gatgctcgtc aggggggcgg
     8461 agcctatgga aaaacgccag caacgcggcc tttttacggt tcctggcctt ttgctggcct
     8521 tttgctcaca tgttctttcc tgcgttatcc cctgattctg tggataaccg tattaccgcc
     8581 tttgagtgag ctgataccgc tcgccgcagc cgaacgaccg agcgcagcga gtcagtgagc
     8641 gaggaagcgg aagagcgccc aatacgcaaa ccgcctctcc ccgcgcgttg gccgattcat
     8701 taatgcagct ggcacgacag gtttcccgac tggaaagcgg gcagtgagcg caacgcaatt
     8761 aatgtgagtt agctcactca ttaggcaccc caggctttac actttatgct tccggctcgt
     8821 atgttgtgtg gaattgtgag cggataacaa tttcacacag gaaacagcta tgaccatgat
     8881 tacgccaagc ttgataattc ctgcagccca gcttaattct tttcgagctc tttatgctta
     8941 agtttacaat ttaatattca tactttaagt attttttgta gtatcctaga tattgtgctt
     9001 taaatgctca cccctcaaag caccagtaat attttcatcc actgaaatac cattaaattt
     9061 tcaaaaaaat actatgcata taatgttata catataaaca taaaacgcca tgtaaatcaa
     9121 aaaatatata aaaatatgta taaaaataaa tatgcactaa atataagcta attatgcata
     9181 aaaattaaag tgccctttat taactagcta gtcgtaatta tttatatttc tatgttataa
     9241 aaaaatcctc atataataat ataattaata tatgtaatgt tttttttatt ttataatttt
     9301 aatataaaat aatatgtaaa ttaattcaaa aaataaatat aattgttgtg aaacaaaaaa
     9361 cgtaattttt tcatttgcct tcaaaattta aatttatttt aatatttcct aaaatatata
     9421 tactttgtgt ataaatatat aaaaatatat atttgcttat aaataaataa aaaattttat
     9481 aaaacatagg gggatccatg nnnnnnnnnn nnnnnnnnnn nnnnnnnnnn nnnnnnnnnn
     9541 nnnnnnnnnn nnnnnnnnnn nnnnnnnnnn nnnnnnnnnn nnnnnnnnnn nnnnnnnnnn
     9601 nnnnnnnnnn nnnnnnnnnn nnnnnnnnnn nnnnnnnnnn nnnnnnnnnn nnnnnnnnnn
     9661 nnnnnnnnnn nnnnnnnnnn nnnnnnnnnn nnnnnnnnnn nnnnnnnnnn nnnnnnnnnn
     9721 nnnnnnnnnn nnnnnnnnnn nnnnnnnnnn nnnnnnnnnn nnnnnnnnnn nnnnnnnnnn
     9781 nnnnnnnnnn nnnnnnnnnn nnnnnnnnnn nnnnnnnnnn nnnnnnnnnn nnnnnnnnnn
     9841 nnnnnnnnnn nnnnnnnnnn nnnnnnnnnn nnnnnnnnnn nnnnnnnnnn nnnnnnnnnn
     9901 nnnnnnnnnn nnnnnnnnnn nnnnnnnnnn nnnnnnnnnn nnnnnnnnnn nnnnnnnnnn
     9961 nnnnnnnnnn nnnnnnnnnn nnnnnnnnnn nnnnnnnnnn nnnnnnnnnn nnnnnnnnnn
    10021 nnnnnnnnnn nnnnnnnnnn nnnnnnnnnn nnnnnnnnta aggatcccgt ttttcttact
    10081 tatatattta taccaattga ttgtatttat aactgtaaaa atgtgtatgt tgtgtgcata
    10141 tttttttttg tgcatgcaca tgcatgtaaa tagctaaaat tatgaacatt ttattttttg
    10201 ttcagaaaaa aaaaacttta cacacataaa atggctagta tgaatagcca tattttatat
    10261 aaattaaatc ctatgaattt atgaccatat taaaaattta gatatttatg gaacataata
    10321 tgtttgaaac aataagacaa aattattatt attattatta tttttactgt tataattatg
    10381 ttgtctcttc aatgattcat aaatagttgg acttgatttt taaaatgttt ataatatgat
    10441 tagcatagtt aaataaaaaa agttgaaaaa ttaaaaaaaa acatataaac acaaatgatg
    10501 ttttttcctt caatttcgat g
//
