Features (pLannotate 1.2.2; 13 found; start..end, strand, type, name):
   1658..1685    +  CDS            3xHA (fragment): three tandem HA epitope tags
   1718..5818    +  CDS            Cas9: Cas9 (Csn1) endonuclease from the Streptococcus pyogenes Type II CRISPR/Cas system generates RNA-guided double strand breaks in DNA
   5861..5957    +  CDS            ecliptic pHluorin (fragment): pH-sensitive mutant of green fluorescent protein (Miesenböck et al., 1998) responds to a drop in pH with a gradual loss (eclipsing) of excitation at 475 nm, accompanied by a reduction of excitation at 395 nm
   6417..6516    -  misc_feature   bom (fragment): basis of mobility region from pBR322
   6618..6653    -  CDS            rop (fragment): Rop protein, which maintains plasmids at low copy number; rop
   6748..6852    +  promoter       AmpR promoter: bla
   6853..7713    +  CDS            AmpR: β-lactamase; bla; confers resistance to ampicillin, carbenicillin, and related antibiotics
   7884..8472    +  rep_origin     ori: high-copy-number ColE1/pMB1/pBR322/pUC origin of replication
   8655..8747    +  CDS            lacI (fragment): lac repressor; lacI; The lac repressor binds to the lac operator to inhibit transcription in E. coli. This inhibition can be relieved by adding lactose or isopropyl-β-D-thiogalactopyranoside (IPTG).
   8760..8781    +  protein_bind   CAP binding site: CAP binding activates transcription in the presence of cAMP. E. coli catabolite activator protein
   8796..8826    +  promoter       lac promoter: promoter for the E. coli lac operon
   8834..8850    +  protein_bind   lac operator: The lac repressor binds to the lac operator to inhibit transcription in E. coli. This inhibition can be relieved by adding lactose or isopropyl-β-D-thiogalactopyranoside (IPTG). lac repressor encoded by lacI
   9498..10058   +  CDS            DHFR (sequence partly withheld): DYR_HUMAN - Experimental evidence at protein level: Swiss-Prot protein existence level 1. Key enzyme in folate metabolism. Contributes to the de novo mitochondrial thymidylate biosynthesis pathway. Catalyzes an essential reaction for de novo glycine and purine synthesis, and for DNA precursor synthesis. Binds its own mRNA and that of DHFR2. From Homo sapiens (Human).
>Addgene plasmid #129525 | pSL1045 | addgene full sequence | sequence record 256160 | Addgene NGS Result
GGTACCCCGCGGTGGCGGCCGCAGCTTAATTCTTTTCGAGCTCTTTATGCTTAAGTTTACAATTTAATAT
TCATACTTTAAGTATTTTTTGTAGTATCCTAGATATTGTGCTTTAAATGCTCACCCCTCAAAGCACCAGT
AATATTTTCATCCACTGAAATACCATTAAATTTTCAAAAAAATACTATGCATATAATGTTATACATATAA
ACATAAAACGCCATGTAAATCAAAAAATATATAAAAATATGTATAAAAATAAATATGCACTAAATATAAG
CTAATTATGCATAAAAATTAAAGTGCCCTTTATTAACTAGCTAGTCGTAATTATTTATATTTCTATGTTA
TAAAAAAATCCTCATATAATAATATAATTAATATATGTAATGTTTTTTTTATTTTATAATTTTAATATAA
AATAATATGTAAATTAATTCAAAAAATAAATATAATTGTTGTGAAACAAAAAACGTAATTTTTTCATTTG
CCTTCAAAATTTAAATTTATTTTAATATTTCCTAAAATATATATACTTTGTGTATAAATATATAAAAATA
TATATTTGCTTATAAATAAATAAAAATTTTATAAAAATGGCTAGCAGGCCTACCGGTGTTTTTCTTACTT
ATATATTTATACCAATTGATTGTATTTATAACTGTAAAAATGTGTATGTTGTGTGCATATTTTTTTTTGT
GCATGCACATGCATGTAAATAGCTAAAATTATGAACATTTTATTTTTTGTTCAGAAAAAAAAAACTTTAC
ACACATAAAATGGCTAGTATGAATAGCCATATTTTATATAAATTAAATCCTATGAATTTATGACCATATT
AAAAATTTAGATATTTATGGAACATAATATGTTTGAAACAATAAGACAAAATTATTATTATTATTATTAT
TTTTACTGTTATAATTATGTTGTCTCTTCAATGATTCATAAATAGTTGGACTTGATTTTTAAAATGTTTA
TAATATGATTAGCATAGTTAAATAAAAAAAGTTGAAAAATTAAAAAAAAACATATAAACACAAATGATGT
TTTTTCCTTCAATTTCTCGAGAGCTTAATTCTTTTCGAGCTCTTTATGCTTAAGTTTACAATTTAATATT
CATACTTTAAGTATTTTTTGTAGTATCCTAGATATTGTGCTTTAAATGCTCACCCCTCAAAGCACCAGTA
ATATTTTCATCCACTGAAATACCATTAAATTTTCAAAAAAATACTATGCATATAATGTTATACATATAAA
CATAAAACGCCATGTAAATCAAAAAATATATAAAAATATGTATAAAAATAAATATGCACTAAATATAAGC
TAATTATGCATAAAAATTAAAGTGCCCTTTATTAACTAGCTAGTCGTAATTATTTATATTTCTATGTTAT
AAAAAAATCCTCATATAATAATATAATTAATATATGTAATGTTTTTTTTATTTTATAATTTTAATATAAA
ATAATATGTAAATTAATTCAAAAAATAAATATAATTGTTGTGAAACAAAAAACGTAATTTTTTCATTTGC
CTTCAAAATTTAAATTTATTTTAATATTTCCTAAAATATATATACTTTGTGTATAAATATATAAAAATAT
ATATTTGCTTATAAATAAATAAAAATTTTATAAAAATGACTAGTATGTACCCATACGATGTTCCAGATTA
CGCTTCGCCGAAGAAAAAGCGCAAGGTCGAAGCGTCCGACAAGAAGTACAGCATCGGCCTGGCCATCGGC
ACCAACTCTGTGGGCTGGGCCGTGATCACCGACGAGTACAAGGTGCCCAGCAAGAAATTCAAGGTGCTGG
GCAACACCGACCGGCACAGCATCAAGAAGAACCTGATCGGAGCCCTGCTGTTCGACAGCGGCGAAACAGC
CGAGGCCACCCGGCTGAAGAGAACCGCCAGAAGAAGATACACCAGACGGAAGAACCGGATCTGCTATCTG
CAAGAGATCTTCAGCAACGAGATGGCCAAGGTGGACGACAGCTTCTTCCACAGACTGGAAGAGTCCTTCC
TGGTGGAAGAGGATAAGAAGCACGAGCGGCACCCCATCTTCGGCAACATCGTGGACGAGGTGGCCTACCA
CGAGAAGTACCCCACCATCTACCACCTGAGAAAGAAACTGGTGGACAGCACCGACAAGGCCGACCTGCGG
CTGATCTATCTGGCCCTGGCCCACATGATCAAGTTCCGGGGCCACTTCCTGATCGAGGGCGACCTGAACC
CCGACAACAGCGACGTGGACAAGCTGTTCATCCAGCTGGTGCAGACCTACAACCAGCTGTTCGAGGAAAA
CCCCATCAACGCCAGCGGCGTGGACGCCAAGGCCATCCTGTCTGCCAGACTGAGCAAGAGCAGACGGCTG
GAAAATCTGATCGCCCAGCTGCCCGGCGAGAAGAAGAATGGCCTGTTCGGCAACCTGATTGCCCTGAGCC
TGGGCCTGACCCCCAACTTCAAGAGCAACTTCGACCTGGCCGAGGATGCCAAACTGCAGCTGAGCAAGGA
CACCTACGACGACGACCTGGACAACCTGCTGGCCCAGATCGGCGACCAGTACGCCGACCTGTTTCTGGCC
GCCAAGAACCTGTCCGACGCCATCCTGCTGAGCGACATCCTGAGAGTGAACACCGAGATCACCAAGGCCC
CCCTGAGCGCCTCTATGATCAAGAGATACGACGAGCACCACCAGGACCTGACCCTGCTGAAAGCTCTCGT
GCGGCAGCAGCTGCCTGAGAAGTACAAAGAGATTTTCTTCGACCAGAGCAAGAACGGCTACGCCGGCTAC
ATTGACGGCGGAGCCAGCCAGGAAGAGTTCTACAAGTTCATCAAGCCCATCCTGGAAAAGATGGACGGCA
CCGAGGAACTGCTCGTGAAGCTGAACAGAGAGGACCTGCTGCGGAAGCAGCGGACCTTCGACAACGGCAG
CATCCCCCACCAGATCCACCTGGGAGAGCTGCACGCCATTCTGCGGCGGCAGGAAGATTTTTACCCATTC
CTGAAGGACAACCGGGAAAAGATCGAGAAGATCCTGACCTTCCGCATCCCCTACTACGTGGGCCCTCTGG
CCAGGGGAAACAGCAGATTCGCCTGGATGACCAGAAAGAGCGAGGAAACCATCACCCCCTGGAACTTCGA
GGAAGTGGTGGACAAGGGCGCTTCCGCCCAGAGCTTCATCGAGCGGATGACCAACTTCGATAAGAACCTG
CCCAACGAGAAGGTGCTGCCCAAGCACAGCCTGCTGTACGAGTACTTCACCGTGTATAACGAGCTGACCA
AAGTGAAATACGTGACCGAGGGAATGAGAAAGCCCGCCTTCCTGAGCGGCGAGCAGAAAAAGGCCATCGT
GGACCTGCTGTTCAAGACCAACCGGAAAGTGACCGTGAAGCAGCTGAAAGAGGACTACTTCAAGAAAATC
GAGTGCTTCGACTCCGTGGAAATCTCCGGCGTGGAAGATCGGTTCAACGCCTCCCTGGGCACATACCACG
ATCTGCTGAAAATTATCAAGGACAAGGACTTCCTGGACAATGAGGAAAACGAGGACATTCTGGAAGATAT
CGTGCTGACCCTGACACTGTTTGAGGACAGAGAGATGATCGAGGAACGGCTGAAAACCTATGCCCACCTG
TTCGACGACAAAGTGATGAAGCAGCTGAAGCGGCGGAGATACACCGGCTGGGGCAGGCTGAGCCGGAAGC
TGATCAACGGCATCCGGGACAAGCAGTCCGGCAAGACAATCCTGGATTTCCTGAAGTCCGACGGCTTCGC
CAACAGAAACTTCATGCAGCTGATCCACGACGACAGCCTGACCTTTAAAGAGGACATCCAGAAAGCCCAG
GTGTCCGGCCAGGGCGATAGCCTGCACGAGCACATTGCCAATCTGGCCGGCAGCCCCGCCATTAAGAAGG
GCATCCTGCAGACAGTGAAGGTGGTGGACGAGCTCGTGAAAGTGATGGGCCGGCACAAGCCCGAGAACAT
CGTGATCGAAATGGCCAGAGAGAACCAGACCACCCAGAAGGGACAGAAGAACAGCCGCGAGAGAATGAAG
CGGATCGAAGAGGGCATCAAAGAGCTGGGCAGCCAGATCCTGAAAGAACACCCCGTGGAAAACACCCAGC
TGCAGAACGAGAAGCTGTACCTGTACTACCTGCAGAATGGGCGGGATATGTACGTGGACCAGGAACTGGA
CATCAACCGGCTGTCCGACTACGATGTGGACGCCATCGTGCCTCAGAGCTTTCTGAAGGACGACTCCATC
GACAACAAGGTGCTGACCAGAAGCGACAAGAACCGGGGCAAGAGCGACAACGTGCCCTCCGAAGAGGTCG
TGAAGAAGATGAAGAACTACTGGCGGCAGCTGCTGAACGCCAAGCTGATTACCCAGAGAAAGTTCGACAA
TCTGACCAAGGCCGAGAGAGGCGGCCTGAGCGAACTGGATAAGGCCGGCTTCATCAAGAGACAGCTGGTG
GAAACCCGGCAGATCACAAAGCACGTGGCACAGATCCTGGACTCCCGGATGAACACTAAGTACGACGAGA
ATGACAAGCTGATCCGGGAAGTGAAAGTGATCACCCTGAAGTCCAAGCTGGTGTCCGATTTCCGGAAGGA
TTTCCAGTTTTACAAAGTGCGCGAGATCAACAACTACCACCACGCCCACGACGCCTACCTGAACGCCGTC
GTGGGAACCGCCCTGATCAAAAAGTACCCTAAGCTGGAAAGCGAGTTCGTGTACGGCGACTACAAGGTGT
ACGACGTGCGGAAGATGATCGCCAAGAGCGAGCAGGAAATCGGCAAGGCTACCGCCAAGTACTTCTTCTA
CAGCAACATCATGAACTTTTTCAAGACCGAGATTACCCTGGCCAACGGCGAGATCCGGAAGCGGCCTCTG
ATCGAGACAAACGGCGAAACCGGGGAGATCGTGTGGGATAAGGGCCGGGATTTTGCCACCGTGCGGAAAG
TGCTGAGCATGCCCCAAGTGAATATCGTGAAAAAGACCGAGGTGCAGACAGGCGGCTTCAGCAAAGAGTC
TATCCTGCCCAAGAGGAACAGCGATAAGCTGATCGCCAGAAAGAAGGACTGGGACCCTAAGAAGTACGGC
GGCTTCGACAGCCCCACCGTGGCCTATTCTGTGCTGGTGGTGGCCAAAGTGGAAAAGGGCAAGTCCAAGA
AACTGAAGAGTGTGAAAGAGCTGCTGGGGATCACCATCATGGAAAGAAGCAGCTTCGAGAAGAATCCCAT
CGACTTTCTGGAAGCCAAGGGCTACAAAGAAGTGAAAAAGGACCTGATCATCAAGCTGCCTAAGTACTCC
CTGTTCGAGCTGGAAAACGGCCGGAAGAGAATGCTGGCCTCTGCCGGCGAACTGCAGAAGGGAAACGAAC
TGGCCCTGCCCTCCAAATATGTGAACTTCCTGTACCTGGCCAGCCACTATGAGAAGCTGAAGGGCTCCCC
CGAGGATAATGAGCAGAAACAGCTGTTTGTGGAACAGCACAAGCACTACCTGGACGAGATCATCGAGCAG
ATCAGCGAGTTCTCCAAGAGAGTGATCCTGGCCGACGCTAATCTGGACAAAGTGCTGTCCGCCTACAACA
AGCACCGGGATAAGCCCATCAGAGAGCAGGCCGAGAATATCATCCACCTGTTTACCCTGACCAATCTGGG
AGCCCCTGCCGCCTTCAAGTACTTTGACACCACCATCGACCGGAAGAGGTACACCAGCACCAAAGAGGTG
CTGGACGCCACCCTGATCCACCAGAGCATCACCGGCCTGTACGAGACACGGATCGACCTGTCTCAGCTGG
GAGGCGACAGCCCCAAGAAGAAGAGAAAGGTGGAGGCCAGCGGGTAGGAATTCGAAAGATCCCAACGAAA
AGAGAGACCACATGGTCCTTCTTGAGTTTGTAACAGCTGCTGGGATTACACATGGCATGGATGAACTATA
CAAATAAGGATCCGTTTTTCTTACTTATATATTTATACCAATTGATTGTATTTATAACTGTAAAAATGTG
TATGTTGTGTGCATATTTTTTTTTGTGCATGCACATGCATGTAAATAGCTAAAATTATGAACATTTTATT
TTTTGTTCAGAAAAAAAAAACTTTACACACATAAAATGGCTAGTATGAATAGCCATATTTTATATAAATT
AAATCCTATGAATTTATGACCATATTAAAAATTTAGATATTTATGGAACATAATATGTTTGAAACAATAA
GACAAAATTATTATTATTATTATTATTTTTACTGTTATAATTATGTTGTCTCTTCAATGATTCATAAATA
GTTGGACTTGATTTTTAAAATGTTTATAATATGATTAGCATAGTTAAATAAAAAAAGTTGAAAAATTAAA
AAAAAACATATAAACACAAATGATGTTTTTTCCTTCAATTTCGGCGCCTGATGCGGTATTTTCTCCTTAC
GCATCTGTGCGGTATTTCACACCGCATATGGTGCACTCTCAGTACAATCTGCTCTGATGCCGCATAGTTA
AGCCAGCCCCGACACCCGCCAACACCCGCTGACGCGCCCTGACGGGCTTGTCTGCTCCCGGCATCCGCTT
ACAGACAAGCTGTGACCGTCTCCGGGAGCTGCATGTGTCAGAGGTTTTCACCGTCATCACCGAAACGCGC
GAGACGAAAGGGCCTCGTGATACGCCTATTTTTATAGGTTAATGTCATGATAATAATGGTTTCTTAGACG
TCAGGTGGCACTTTTCGGGGAAATGTGCGCGGAACCCCTATTTGTTTATTTTTCTAAATACATTCAAATA
TGTATCCGCTCATGAGACAATAACCCTGATAAATGCTTCAATAATATTGAAAAAGGAAGAGTATGAGTAT
TCAACATTTCCGTGTCGCCCTTATTCCCTTTTTTGCGGCATTTTGCCTTCCTGTTTTTGCTCACCCAGAA
ACGCTGGTGAAAGTAAAAGATGCTGAAGATCAGTTGGGTGCACGAGTGGGTTACATCGAACTGGATCTCA
ACAGCGGTAAGATCCTTGAGAGTTTTCGCCCCGAAGAACGTTTTCCAATGATGAGCACTTTTAAAGTTCT
GCTATGTGGCGCGGTATTATCCCGTATTGACGCCGGGCAAGAGCAACTCGGTCGCCGCATACACTATTCT
CAGAATGACTTGGTTGAGTACTCACCAGTCACAGAAAAGCATCTTACGGATGGCATGACAGTAAGAGAAT
TATGCAGTGCTGCCATAACCATGAGTGATAACACTGCGGCCAACTTACTTCTGACAACGATCGGAGGACC
GAAGGAGCTAACCGCTTTTTTGCACAACATGGGGGATCATGTAACTCGCCTTGATCGTTGGGAACCGGAG
CTGAATGAAGCCATACCAAACGACGAGCGTGACACCACGATGCCTGTAGCAATGGCAACAACGTTGCGCA
AACTATTAACTGGCGAACTACTTACTCTAGCTTCCCGGCAACAATTAATAGACTGGATGGAGGCGGATAA
AGTTGCAGGACCACTTCTGCGCTCGGCCCTTCCGGCTGGCTGGTTTATTGCTGATAAATCTGGAGCCGGT
GAGCGTGGGTCTCGCGGTATCATTGCAGCACTGGGGCCAGATGGTAAGCCCTCCCGTATCGTAGTTATCT
ACACGACGGGGAGTCAGGCAACTATGGATGAACGAAATAGACAGATCGCTGAGATAGGTGCCTCACTGAT
TAAGCATTGGTAACTGTCAGACCAAGTTTACTCATATATACTTTAGATTGATTTAAAACTTCATTTTTAA
TTTAAAAGGATCTAGGTGAAGATCCTTTTTGATAATCTCATGACCAAAATCCCTTAACGTGAGTTTTCGT
TCCACTGAGCGTCAGACCCCGTAGAAAAGATCAAAGGATCTTCTTGAGATCCTTTTTTTCTGCGCGTAAT
CTGCTGCTTGCAAACAAAAAAACCACCGCTACCAGCGGTGGTTTGTTTGCCGGATCAAGAGCTACCAACT
CTTTTTCCGAAGGTAACTGGCTTCAGCAGAGCGCAGATACCAAATACTGTTCTTCTAGTGTAGCCGTAGT
TAGGCCACCACTTCAAGAACTCTGTAGCACCGCCTACATACCTCGCTCTGCTAATCCTGTTACCAGTGGC
TGCTGCCAGTGGCGATAAGTCGTGTCTTACCGGGTTGGACTCAAGACGATAGTTACCGGATAAGGCGCAG
CGGTCGGGCTGAACGGGGGGTTCGTGCACACAGCCCAGCTTGGAGCGAACGACCTACACCGAACTGAGAT
ACCTACAGCGTGAGCTATGAGAAAGCGCCACGCTTCCCGAAGGGAGAAAGGCGGACAGGTATCCGGTAAG
CGGCAGGGTCGGAACAGGAGAGCGCACGAGGGAGCTTCCAGGGGGAAACGCCTGGTATCTTTATAGTCCT
GTCGGGTTTCGCCACCTCTGACTTGAGCGTCGATTTTTGTGATGCTCGTCAGGGGGGCGGAGCCTATGGA
AAAACGCCAGCAACGCGGCCTTTTTACGGTTCCTGGCCTTTTGCTGGCCTTTTGCTCACATGTTCTTTCC
TGCGTTATCCCCTGATTCTGTGGATAACCGTATTACCGCCTTTGAGTGAGCTGATACCGCTCGCCGCAGC
CGAACGACCGAGCGCAGCGAGTCAGTGAGCGAGGAAGCGGAAGAGCGCCCAATACGCAAACCGCCTCTCC
CCGCGCGTTGGCCGATTCATTAATGCAGCTGGCACGACAGGTTTCCCGACTGGAAAGCGGGCAGTGAGCG
CAACGCAATTAATGTGAGTTAGCTCACTCATTAGGCACCCCAGGCTTTACACTTTATGCTTCCGGCTCGT
ATGTTGTGTGGAATTGTGAGCGGATAACAATTTCACACAGGAAACAGCTATGACCATGATTACGCCAAGC
TTGATAATTCCTGCAGCCCAGCTTAATTCTTTTCGAGCTCTTTATGCTTAAGTTTACAATTTAATATTCA
TACTTTAAGTATTTTTTGTAGTATCCTAGATATTGTGCTTTAAATGCTCACCCCTCAAAGCACCAGTAAT
ATTTTCATCCACTGAAATACCATTAAATTTTCAAAAAAATACTATGCATATAATGTTATACATATAAACA
TAAAACGCCATGTAAATCAAAAAATATATAAAAATATGTATAAAAATAAATATGCACTAAATATAAGCTA
ATTATGCATAAAAATTAAAGTGCCCTTTATTAACTAGCTAGTCGTAATTATTTATATTTCTATGTTATAA
AAAAATCCTCATATAATAATATAATTAATATATGTAATGTTTTTTTTATTTTATAATTTTAATATAAAAT
AATATGTAAATTAATTCAAAAAATAAATATAATTGTTGTGAAACAAAAAACGTAATTTTTTCATTTGCCT
TCAAAATTTAAATTTATTTTAATATTTCCTAAAATATATATACTTTGTGTATAAATATATAAAAATATAT
ATTTGCTTATAAATAAATAAAAAATTTTATAAAACATAGGGGGATCCATG
[558 nt withheld, positions 9501-10058]
TAAGGATCCCGTTTTTCTTACTTATATATTTATACCAATTGATTGTATTTATAACTGTAAAAATGTGTAT
GTTGTGTGCATATTTTTTTTTGTGCATGCACATGCATGTAAATAGCTAAAATTATGAACATTTTATTTTT
TGTTCAGAAAAAAAAACTTTACACACATAAAATGGCTAGTATGAATAGCCATATTTTATATAAATTAAAT
CCTATGAATTTATGACCATATTAAAAATTTAGATATTTATGGAACATAATATGTTTGAAACAATAAGACA
AAATTATTATTATTATTATTATTTTTACTGTTATAATTATGTTGTCTCTTCAATGATTCATAAATAGTTG
GACTTGATTTTTAAAATGTTTATAATATGATTAGCATAGTTAAATAAAAAAAGTTGAAAAATTAAAAAAA
AACATATAAACACAAATGATGTTTTTTCCTTCAATTTCGATG
